Addgene plasmid #108085: pISH-Vmn2r76-VR2
Purpose: Preparation of RNA probe for ISH of mouse Vmn2r76 gene
Depositing lab: Peter Mombaerts. Depositing organization: Max Planck Research Unit for Neurogenetics. Publication: Subpopulations of vomeronasal sensory neurons with coordinated coexpression of type 2 vomeronasal receptor genes are differentially dependent on Vmn2r1. Akiyoshi S, Ishii T, Bai Z, Mombaerts P. Eur J Neurosci. 2018 Apr;47(7):887-900. doi: 10.1111/ejn.13875. Epub 2018 Mar 25. PubMed 29465786.
Backbone
  Vector backbone: pGEM-T Easy
  Backbone manufacturer: Promega
  Backbone size w/o insert (bp): 3015
  Total vector size (bp): 3387
  Vector type: in vitro transcription
Growth in bacteria
  Bacterial resistance: Ampicillin, 100 μg/mL
  Growth temperature: 37°C
  Growth strain: DH5alpha
  Copy number: High Copy
Gene/Insert
  Gene/Insert name: Vmn2r76
  Species: M. musculus (mouse)
  Insert size (bp): 372
  Entrez Gene: Vmn2r76
  Cloning method: Unknown
  Sequencing primers: 5′ SP6; 3′ T7
Terms and licenses: Academic/Nonprofit Terms; Industry Terms: Not Available to Industry
How to cite: pISH-Vmn2r76-VR2 was a gift from Peter Mombaerts (Addgene plasmid # 108085 ; http://n2t.net/addgene:108085 ; RRID:Addgene_108085)
