[The description below was written by a language model from this plasmid's Addgene catalogue record and pLannotate feature annotations shown in this document.]
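Description:
pISH-Vmn2r76-VR2 is an in vitro transcription plasmid built on the pGEM-T Easy backbone and made as a template for RNA probes that detect the mouse Vmn2r76 gene, a type 2 vomeronasal receptor gene, by in situ hybridization. It carries a 372 bp fragment of Vmn2r76 in a construct of about 3.4 kb. The plasmid is propagated in E. coli through a high-copy ColE1/pUC-type origin and selected with ampicillin via the β-lactamase gene and its own promoter. An f1 phage origin from the backbone is also present, which in principle allows single-stranded DNA production.

The insert itself is not annotated in the feature table, but it lies in the otherwise unannotated stretch between the two opposing bacteriophage promoters: a T7 promoter that spans the sequence origin and reads forward, and an SP6 promoter on the opposite strand reading back toward it. This arrangement lets either strand of the cloned fragment be transcribed, giving sense and antisense riboprobes from the same plasmid. The record does not state the orientation of the insert, so it does not say which polymerase yields the antisense probe. The cloning method is also listed as unknown. The lac promoter, lac operator, CAP site and lacZα fragments flanking the cloning site are the remnants of the backbone's blue/white screening cassette, interrupted by the insert. The short lacI and bom fragments are likewise backbone remnants, and the small hit to a hornet peptide next to the SP6 promoter is most likely a spurious automated match rather than a designed element.
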