Features (pLannotate 1.2.2; 13 found; start..end, strand, type, name):
    440..502     -  CDS            VESPI_VESMG (fragment): Experimental evidence at protein level: Swiss-Prot protein existence level 1. Shows contractile activity on isolated ileum smooth muscle. From Vespa magnifica (Hornet).
    514..532     -  promoter       SP6 promoter: promoter for bacteriophage SP6 RNA polymerase
    574..590     -  protein_bind   lac operator: The lac repressor binds to the lac operator to inhibit transcription in E. coli. This inhibition can be relieved by adding lactose or isopropyl-β-D-thiogalactopyranoside (IPTG). lac repressor encoded by lacI
    598..628     -  promoter       lac promoter: promoter for the E. coli lac operon
    643..664     -  protein_bind   CAP binding site: CAP binding activates transcription in the presence of cAMP. E. coli catabolite activator protein
    677..769     -  CDS            lacI (fragment): lac repressor; lacI; The lac repressor binds to the lac operator to inhibit transcription in E. coli. This inhibition can be relieved by adding lactose or isopropyl-β-D-thiogalactopyranoside (IPTG).
    952..1540    -  rep_origin     ori: high-copy-number ColE1/pMB1/pBR322/pUC origin of replication
   1711..2571    -  CDS            AmpR: β-lactamase; bla; confers resistance to ampicillin, carbenicillin, and related antibiotics
   2572..2676    -  promoter       AmpR promoter: bla
   2703..2753    +  misc_feature   bom (fragment): basis of mobility region from pBR322
   2781..3209    -  rep_origin     f1 ori (sequence partly withheld): f1 bacteriophage origin of replication; arrow indicates direction of (+) strand synthesis
   3213..3370    -  CDS            lacZα (fragment): LacZα fragment of β-galactosidase; lacZ fragment
   3373..2       +  promoter       T7 promoter (across the origin): promoter for bacteriophage T7 RNA polymerase
>Addgene plasmid #108085 | pISH-Vmn2r76-VR2 | addgene full sequence | sequence record 218059 | Addgene NGS Result
GGGCGAATTGGGCCCGACGTCGCATGCTCCCGGCCGCCATGGCGGCCGCGGGAATTCGATTCTCCTGAGG
GGATTTTCTAAATCCTGGATGACAAGGTATACTGCATATTGAGGGTAGAGTCTGTCTAACATCTGTGGCC
CAGTCTACCAATTCCTCATACATAAGCAATTCTTGAGGATGTGTAAAGTATTTGAAAAACTTTCCTATTT
TCACCTTAATTCCAAAACTTTGTAAAAAATTTCCAGTGTAGAAAATATCATAATTTATATTCATGTTTTC
TTTCTGATTCAAGTTCACTAGGTCTCCAGCAGGATTTACAAAATGGATGTTCTTCAGGGAAGAGAGCACC
TGCAAAGAATCAAACTCCAGTCCTTTCCCAACATTATTTGACAATGTATTTGCTTGCTGCAGAAGTAACT
CATTGAGTGAATGAATCACTAGTGAATTCGCGGCCGCCTGCAGGTCGACCATATGGGAGAGCTCCCAACG
CGTTGGATGCATAGCTTGAGTATTCTATAGTGTCACCTAAATAGCTTGGCGTAATCATGGTCATAGCTGT
TTCCTGTGTGAAATTGTTATCCGCTCACAATTCCACACAACATACGAGCCGGAAGCATAAAGTGTAAAGC
CTGGGGTGCCTAATGAGTGAGCTAACTCACATTAATTGCGTTGCGCTCACTGCCCGCTTTCCAGTCGGGA
AACCTGTCGTGCCAGCTGCATTAATGAATCGGCCAACGCGCGGGGAGAGGCGGTTTGCGTATTGGGCGCT
CTTCCGCTTCCTCGCTCACTGACTCGCTGCGCTCGGTCGTTCGGCTGCGGCGAGCGGTATCAGCTCACTC
AAAGGCGGTAATACGGTTATCCACAGAATCAGGGGATAACGCAGGAAAGAACATGTGAGCAAAAGGCCAG
CAAAAGGCCAGGAACCGTAAAAAGGCCGCGTTGCTGGCGTTTTTCCATAGGCTCCGCCCCCCTGACGAGC
ATCACAAAAATCGACGCTCAAGTCAGAGGTGGCGAAACCCGACAGGACTATAAAGATACCAGGCGTTTCC
CCCTGGAAGCTCCCTCGTGCGCTCTCCTGTTCCGACCCTGCCGCTTACCGGATACCTGTCCGCCTTTCTC
CCTTCGGGAAGCGTGGCGCTTTCTCATAGCTCACGCTGTAGGTATCTCAGTTCGGTGTAGGTCGTTCGCT
CCAAGCTGGGCTGTGTGCACGAACCCCCCGTTCAGCCCGACCGCTGCGCCTTATCCGGTAACTATCGTCT
TGAGTCCAACCCGGTAAGACACGACTTATCGCCACTGGCAGCAGCCACTGGTAACAGGATTAGCAGAGCG
AGGTATGTAGGCGGTGCTACAGAGTTCTTGAAGTGGTGGCCTAACTACGGCTACACTAGAAGAACAGTAT
TTGGTATCTGCGCTCTGCTGAAGCCAGTTACCTTCGGAAAAAGAGTTGGTAGCTCTTGATCCGGCAAACA
AACCACCGCTGGTAGCGGTGGTTTTTTTGTTTGCAAGCAGCAGATTACGCGCAGAAAAAAAGGATCTCAA
GAAGATCCTTTGATCTTTTCTACGGGGTCTGACGCTCAGTGGAACGAAAACTCACGTTAAGGGATTTTGG
TCATGAGATTATCAAAAAGGATCTTCACCTAGATCCTTTTAAATTAAAAATGAAGTTTTAAATCAATCTA
AAGTATATATGAGTAAACTTGGTCTGACAGTTACCAATGCTTAATCAGTGAGGCACCTATCTCAGCGATC
TGTCTATTTCGTTCATCCATAGTTGCCTGACTCCCCGTCGTGTAGATAACTACGATACGGGAGGGCTTAC
CATCTGGCCCCAGTGCTGCAATGATACCGCGAGACCCACGCTCACCGGCTCCAGATTTATCAGCAATAAA
CCAGCCAGCCGGAAGGGCCGAGCGCAGAAGTGGTCCTGCAACTTTATCCGCCTCCATCCAGTCTATTAAT
TGTTGCCGGGAAGCTAGAGTAAGTAGTTCGCCAGTTAATAGTTTGCGCAACGTTGTTGCCATTGCTACAG
GCATCGTGGTGTCACGCTCGTCGTTTGGTATGGCTTCATTCAGCTCCGGTTCCCAACGATCAAGGCGAGT
TACATGATCCCCCATGTTGTGCAAAAAAGCGGTTAGCTCCTTCGGTCCTCCGATCGTTGTCAGAAGTAAG
TTGGCCGCAGTGTTATCACTCATGGTTATGGCAGCACTGCATAATTCTCTTACTGTCATGCCATCCGTAA
GATGCTTTTCTGTGACTGGTGAGTACTCAACCAAGTCATTCTGAGAATAGTGTATGCGGCGACCGAGTTG
CTCTTGCCCGGCGTCAATACGGGATAATACCGCGCCACATAGCAGAACTTTAAAAGTGCTCATCATTGGA
AAACGTTCTTCGGGGCGAAAACTCTCAAGGATCTTACCGCTGTTGAGATCCAGTTCGATGTAACCCACTC
GTGCACCCAACTGATCTTCAGCATCTTTTACTTTCACCAGCGTTTCTGGGTGAGCAAAAACAGGAAGGCA
AAATGCCGCAAAAAAGGGAATAAGGGCGACACGGAAATGTTGAATACTCATACTCTTCCTTTTTCAATAT
TATTGAAGCATTTATCAGGGTTATTGTCTCATGAGCGGATACATATTTGAATGTATTTAGAAAAATAAAC
AAATAGGGGTTCCGCGCACATTTCCCCGAAAAGTGCCACCTGATGCGGTGTGAAATACCGCACAGATGCG
TAAGGAGAAAATACCGCATCAGGAAATTGTAAGCGTTAATATTTTGTTAAAATTCGCGTTAAATTTTTGT
TAAATCAGCTCATTTTTTAACCAATAGGCCGAAATCGGCAAAATCCCTTATAAATCAAAAGAATAGACCG
AGATAGGGT
[37 nt withheld, positions 2880-2916]
AAAGAACGTGGACTCCAACGTCAAAGG
[49 nt withheld, positions 2944-2992]
T
[91 nt withheld, positions 2994-3084]
G
[124 nt withheld, positions 3086-3209]
CCATTCGCCATTCAGGCTGCGCAACTGTTGGGAAGGGCGATCGGTGCGGGCCTCTTCGCTATTACGCCAG
CTGGCGAAAGGGGGATGTGCTGCAAGGCGATTAAGTTGGGTAACGCCAGGGTTTTCCCAGTCACGACGTT
GTAAAACGACGGCCAGTGAATTGTAATACGACTCACTATA
