>Addgene plasmid #108085 | pISH-Vmn2r76-VR2 | depositor partial sequence | sequence record 203892 | nt 1219-1590 of NM_001102580.1
CATTCACTCAATGAGTTACTTCTGCAGCAAGCAAATACATTGTCAAATAATGTTGGGAAAGGACTGGAGT
TTGATTCTTTGCAGGTGCTCTCTTCCCTGAAGAACATCCATTTTGTAAATCCTGCTGGAGACCTAGTGAA
CTTGAATCAGAAAGAAAACATGAATATAAATTATGATATTTTCTACACTGGAAATTTTTTACAAAGTTTT
GGAATTAAGGTGAAAATAGGAAAGTTTTTCAAATACTTTACACATCCTCAAGAATTGCTTATGTATGAGG
AATTGGTAGACTGGGCCACAGATGTTAGACAGACTCTACCCTCAATATGCAGTATACCTTGTCATCCAGG
ATTTAGAAAATCCCCTCAGGAG
